>Addgene plasmid #132727 | pYZ_3WJrep_N19_trigger | addgene full sequence | sequence record 261732 | Addgene NGS Result
GGGACCTAACATAAACTTGTTAGGTGCGTAGATCTGATTAGTGTGTAGCATAACCCCTTGGGGCCTCTAA
ACGGGTCTTGAGGGGTTTTTTGCTGAAAGGAGGAACTATATCCGGATATCCCGCAAGAGGCCCGGCAGTA
CCGGCATAACCAAGCCTATGCCTACAGCATCCAGGGTGACGGTGCCGAGGATGACGATGAGCGCATTGTT
AGATTTCATACACGGTGCCTGACTGCGTTAGCAATTTAACTGTGATAAACTACCGCATTAAAGCTTATCG
ATGATAAGCTGTCAAACATGAGAATTCTTGAAGACGAAAGGGCCTCGTGATACGCCTATTTTTATAGGTT
AATGTCATGATAATAATGGTTTCTTAGACGTCAGGTGGCACTTTTCGGGGAAATGTGCGCGGAACCCCTA
TTTGTTTATTTTTCTAAATACATTCAAATATGTATCCGCTCATGAGACAATAACCCTGATAAATGCTTCA
ATAATATTGAAAAAGGAAGAGTATGAGTATTCAACATTTCCGTGTCGCCCTTATTCCCTTTTTTGCGGCA
TTTTGCCTTCCTGTTTTTGCTCACCCAGAAACGCTGGTGAAAGTAAAAGATGCTGAAGATCAGTTGGGTG
CACGAGTGGGTTACATCGAACTGGATCTCAACAGCGGTAAGATCCTTGAGAGTTTTCGCCCCGAAGAACG
TTTTCCAATGATGAGCACTTTTAAAGTTCTGCTATGTGGCGCGGTATTATCCCGTGTTGACGCCGGGCAA
GAGCAACTCGGTCGCCGCATACACTATTCTCAGAATGACTTGGTTGAGTACTCACCAGTCACAGAAAAGC
ATCTTACGGATGGCATGACAGTAAGAGAATTATGCAGTGCTGCCATAACCATGAGTGATAACACTGCGGC
CAACTTACTTCTGACAACGATCGGAGGACCGAAGGAGCTAACCGCTTTTTTGCACAACATGGGGGATCAT
GTAACTCGCCTTGATCGTTGGGAACCGGAGCTGAATGAAGCCATACCAAACGACGAGCGTGACACCACGA
TGCCTGCAGCAATGGCAACAACGTTGCGCAAACTATTAACTGGCGAACTACTTACTCTAGCTTCCCGGCA
ACAATTAATAGACTGGATGGAGGCGGATAAAGTTGCAGGACCACTTCTGCGCTCGGCCCTTCCGGCTGGC
TGGTTTATTGCTGATAAATCTGGAGCCGGTGAGCGTGGGTCTCGCGGTATCATTGCAGCACTGGGGCCAG
ATGGTAAGCCCTCCCGTATCGTAGTTATCTACACGACGGGGAGTCAGGCAACTATGGATGAACGAAATAG
ACAGATCGCTGAGATAGGTGCCTCACTGATTAAGCATTGGTAACTGTCAGACCAAGTTTACTCATATATA
CTTTAGATTGATTTAAAACTTCATTTTTAATTTAAAAGGATCTAGGTGAAGATCCTTTTTGATAATCTCA
TGACCAAAATCCCTTAACGTGAGTTTTCGTTCCACTGAGCGTCAGACCCCGTAGAAAAGATCAAAGGATC
TTCTTGAGATCCTTTTTTTCTGCGCGTAATCTGCTGCTTGCAAACAAAAAAACCACCGCTACCAGCGGTG
GTTTGTTTGCCGGATCAAGAGCTACCAACTCTTTTTCCGAAGGTAACTGGCTTCAGCAGAGCGCAGATAC
CAAATACTGTCCTTCTAGTGTAGCCGTAGTTAGGCCACCACTTCAAGAACTCTGTAGCACCGCCTACATA
CCTCGCTCTGCTAATCCTGTTACCAGTGGCTGCTGCCAGTGGCGATAAGTCGTGTCTTACCGGGTTGGAC
TCAAGACGATAGTTACCGGATAAGGCGCAGCGGTCGGGCTGAACGGGGGGTTCGTGCACACAGCCCAGCT
TGGAGCGAACGACCTACACCGAACTGAGATACCTACAGCGTGAGCTATGAGAAAGCGCCACGCTTCCCGA
AGGGAGAAAGGCGGACAGGTATCCGGTAAGCGGCAGGGTCGGAACAGGAGAGCGCACGAGGGAGCTTCCA
GGGGGAAACGCCTGGTATCTTTATAGTCCTGTCGGGTTTCGCCACCTCTGACTTGAGCGTCGATTTTTGT
GATGCTCGTCAGGGGGGCGGAGCCTATGGAAAAACGCCAGCAACGCGGCCTTTTTACGGTTCCTGGCCTT
TTGCTGGCCTTTTGCTCACATGTTCTTTCCTGCGTTATCCCCTGATTCTGTGGATAACCGTATTACCGCC
TTTGAGTGAGCTGATACCGCTCGCCGCAGCCGAACGACCGAGCGCAGCGAGTCAGTGAGCGAGGAAGCGG
AAGAGCGCCTGATGCGGTATTTTCTCCTTACGCATCTGTGCGGTATTTCACACCGCAATGGTGCACTCTC
AGTACAATCTGCTCTGATGCCGCATAGTTAAGCCAGTATACACTCCGCTATCGCTACGTGACTGGGTCAT
GGCTGCGCCCCGACACCCGCCAACACCCGCTGACGCGCCCTGACGGGCTTGTCTGCTCCCGGCATCCGCT
TACAGACAAGCTGTGACCGTCTCCGGGAGCTGCATGTGTCAGAGGTTTTCACCGTCATCACCGAAACGCG
CGAGGCAGCTGCGGTAAAGCTCATCAGCGTGGTCGTGAAGCGATTCACAGATGTCTGCCTGTTCATCCGC
GTCCAGCTCGTTGAGTTTCTCCAGAAGCGTTAATGTCTGGCTTCTGATAAAGCGGGCCATGTTAAGGGCG
GTTTTTTCCTGTTTGGTCACTGATGCCTCCGTGTAAGGGGGATTTCTGTTCATGGGGGTAATGATACCGA
TGAAACGAGAGAGGATGCTCACGATACGGGTTACTGATGATGAACATGCCCGGTTACTGGAACGTTGTGA
GGGTAAACAACTGGCGGTATGGATGCGGCGGGACCAGAGAAAAATCACTCAGGGTCAATGCCAGCGCTTC
GTTAATACAGATGTAGGTGTTCCACAGGGTAGCCAGCAGCATCCTGCGATGCAGATCCGGAACATAATGG
TGCAGGGCGCTGACTTCCGCGTTTCCAGACTTTACGAAACACGGAAACCGAAGACCATTCATGTTGTTGC
TCAGGTCGCAGACGTTTTGCAGCAGCAGTCGCTTCACGTTCGCTCGCGTATCGGTGATTCATTCTGCTAA
CCAGTAAGGCAACCCCGCCAGCCTAGCCGGGTCCTCAACGACAGGAGCACGATCATGCGCACCCGTGGCC
AGGACCCAACGCTGCCCGAGATGCGCCGCGTGCGGCTGCTGGAGATGGCGGACGCGATGGATATGTTCTG
CCAAGGGTTGGTTTGCGCATTCACAGTTCTCCGCAAGAATTGATTGGCTCCAATTCTTGGAGTGGTGAAT
CCGTTAGCGAGGTGCCGCCGGCTTCCATTCAGGTCGAGGTGGCCCGGCTCCATGCACCGCGACGCAACGC
GGGGAGGCAGACAAGGTATAGGGCGGCGCCTACAATCCATGCCAACCCGTTCCATGTGCTCGCCGAGGCG
GCATAAATCGCCGTGACGATCAGCGGTCCAATGATCGAAGTTAGGCTGGTAAGAGCCGCGAGCGATCCTT
GAAGCTGTCCCTGATGGTCGTCATCTACCTGCCTGGACAGCATGGCCTGCAACGCGGGCATCCCGATGCC
GCCGGAAGCGAGAAGAATCATAATGGGGAAGGCCATCCAGCCTCGCGTCGCGAACGCCAGCAAGACGTAG
CCCAGCGCGTCGGCCGCCATGCCGGCGATAATGGCCTGCTTCTCGCCGAAACGTTTGGTGGCGGGACCAG
TGACGAAGGCTTGAGCGAGGGCGTGCAAGATTCCGAATACCGCAAGCGACAGGCCGATCATCGTCGCGCT
CCAGCGAAAGCGGTCCTCGCCGAAAATGACCCAGAGCGCTGCCGGCACCTGTCCTACGAGTTGCATGATA
AAGAAGACAGTCATAAGTGCGGCGACGATAGTCATGCCCCGCGCCCACCGGAAGGAGCTGACTGGGTTGA
AGGCTCTCAAGGGCATCGGTCGAGATCCCGGTGCCTAATGAGTGAGCTAACTTACATTAATTGCGTTGCG
CTCACTGCCCGCTTTCCAGTCGGGAAACCTGTCGTGCCAGCTGCATTAATGAATCGGCCAACGCGCGGGG
AGAGGCGGTTTGCGTATTGGGCGCCAGGGTGGTTTTTCTTTTCACCAGTGAGACGGGCAACAGCTGATTG
CCCTTCACCGCCTGGCCCTGAGAGAGTTGCAGCAAGCGGTCCACGCTGGTTTGCCCCAGCAGGCGAAAAT
CCTGTTTGATGGTGGTTAACGGCGGGATATAACATGAGCTGTCTTCGGTATCGTCGTATCCCACTACCGA
GATATCCGCACCAACGCGCAGCCCGGACTCGGTAATGGCGCGCATTGCGCCCAGCGCCATCTGATCGTTG
GCAACCAGCATCGCAGTGGGAACGATGCCCTCATTCAGCATTTGCATGGTTTGTTGAAAACCGGACATGG
CACTCCAGTCGCCTTCCCGTTCCGCTATCGGCTGAATTTGATTGCGAGTGAGATATTTATGCCAGCCAGC
CAGACGCAGACGCGCCGAGACAGAACTTAATGGGCCCGCTAACAGCGCGATTTGCTGGTGACCCAATGCG
ACCAGATGCTCCACGCCCAGTCGCGTACCGTCTTCATGGGAGAAAATAATACTGTTGATGGGTGTCTGGT
CAGAGACATCAAGAAATAACGCCGGAACATTAGTGCAGGCAGCTTCCACAGCAATGGCATCCTGGTCATC
CAGCGGATAGTTAATGATCAGCCCACTGACGCGTTGCGCGAGAAGATTGTGCACCGCCGCTTTACAGGCT
TCGACGCCGCTTCGTTCTACCATCGACACCACCACGCTGGCACCCAGTTGATCGGCGCGAGATTTAATCG
CCGCGACAATTTGCGACGGCGCGTGCAGGGCCAGACTGGAGGTGGCAACGCCAATCAGCAACGACTGTTT
GCCCGCCAGTTGTTGTGCCACGCGGTTGGGAATGTAATTCAGCTCCGCCATCGCCGCTTCCACTTTTTCC
CGCGTTTTCGCAGAAACGTGGCTGGCCTGGTTCACCACGCGGGAAACGGTCTGATAAGAGACACCGGCAT
ACTCTGCGACATCGTATAACGTTACTGGTTTCACATTCACCACCCTGAATTGACTCTCTTCCGGGCGCTA
TCATGCCATACCGCGAAAGGTTTTGCGCCATTCGATGGTGTCCGGGATCTCGACGCTCTCCCTTATGCGA
CTCCTGCATTAGGAAGCAGCCCAGTAGTAGGTTGAGGCCGTTGAGCACCGCCGCCGCAAGGAATGGTGCA
TGCAAGGAGATGGCGCCCAACAGTCCCCCGGCCACGGGGCCTGCCACCATACCCACGCCGAAACAAGCGC
TCATGAGCCCGAAGTGGCGAGCCCGATCTTCCCCATCGGTGATGTCGGCGATATAGGCGCCAGCAACCGC
ACCTGTGGCGCCGGTGATGCCGGCCACGATGCGTCCGGCGTAGAGGATCGAGATCTCGGCCGGGTTTAGA
AATCTGAAGCTCTAGAGAGCGCTAATACGACTCACTATA
Features (pLannotate 1.2.2; 15 found; start..end, strand, type, name):
     46..92      +  terminator     T7 terminator: transcription terminator for bacteriophage T7 RNA polymerase
    115..219     -  CDS            TcR (fragment): tetracycline efflux protein; tet; confers resistance to tetracycline
    267..295     -  promoter       tet promoter: E. coli promoter for tetracycline efflux protein gene
    408..512     +  promoter       AmpR promoter: bla
    513..1373    +  CDS            AmpR: β-lactamase; bla; confers resistance to ampicillin, carbenicillin, and related antibiotics
   1544..2132    +  rep_origin     ori: high-copy-number ColE1/pMB1/pBR322/pUC origin of replication
   2318..2457    -  misc_feature   bom: basis of mobility region from pBR322
   2559..2750    -  CDS            rop: Rop protein, which maintains plasmids at low copy number; rop
   2767..3147    +  CDS            YPB1_ECOLX: Protein predicted: Swiss-Prot protein existence level 4. From Escherichia coli.
   3389..4013    -  CDS            TcR (fragment): tetracycline efflux protein; tet; confers resistance to tetracycline
   4028..4049    -  protein_bind   CAP binding site: CAP binding activates transcription in the presence of cAMP. E. coli catabolite activator protein
   4062..5144    -  CDS            lacI: lac repressor; lacI; The lac repressor binds to the lac operator to inhibit transcription in E. coli. This inhibition can be relieved by adding lactose or isopropyl-β-D-thiogalactopyranoside (IPTG).
   5145..5222    -  promoter       lacI promoter: lacI
   5230..5509    -  CDS            TcR (fragment): tetracycline efflux protein; tet; confers resistance to tetracycline
   5553..2       +  promoter       T7 promoter (across the origin): promoter for bacteriophage T7 RNA polymerase
