[The description below was written by a language model from this plasmid's Addgene catalogue record and pLannotate feature annotations shown in this document.]
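Description:
pYZ_3WJrep_N19_trigger is a bacterial expression plasmid built on the pET15b backbone that produces a short synthetic RNA rather than a protein. The insert, 3WJ_N19_trigger, is a 45 bp de novo-designed sequence introduced by Gibson cloning. In the annotated 5,569 nt sequence it occupies the unannotated gap between a T7 promoter (which spans the numbering origin) and the T7 terminator a few dozen bases downstream. Transcription therefore depends on T7 RNA polymerase, so expression requires a host that supplies that enzyme. No lac operator, ribosome binding site or tag is annotated around the insert, consistent with a minimal transcription unit for a non-coding RNA.

The remainder is standard pET/pBR322-derived backbone. It carries an AmpR promoter and β-lactamase gene for ampicillin selection, and a ColE1/pMB1-type origin together with the bom mobilisation region and the rop gene. The catalogue lists the plasmid as high copy, although rop normally moderates copy number. It also carries lacI under its own promoter, encoding the lac repressor that in T7 expression hosts keeps the system under IPTG control. Several tetracycline-resistance fragments and the tet promoter are non-functional remnants of pBR322.

The trigger RNA is the input for the index 19 member of a library of three-way junction (3WJ) repressors, which are translation-repressing riboregulators. It is meant to be co-expressed with a cognate switch construct, which is not part of this plasmid. Binding of the trigger to the switch RNA turns off translation of the regulated gene. Such pairs are used to characterise repressor performance and orthogonality and to build multi-input RNA-based logic in cells.
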