Addgene plasmid #132727: pYZ_3WJrep_N19_trigger
Purpose: T7 RNAP-driven expression of 3WJ repressor index 19 trigger RNA
Depositing lab: Alexander Green & Peng Yin. Depositing organization: Arizona State University. Publication: De novo-designed translation-repressing riboregulators for multi-input cellular logic. Kim J, Zhou Y, Carlson PD, Teichmann M, Chaudhary S, Simmel FC, Silver PA, Collins JJ, Lucks JB, Yin P, Green AA. Nat Chem Biol. 2019 Dec;15(12):1173-1182. doi: 10.1038/s41589-019-0388-1. Epub 2019 Nov 4. PubMed 31686032.
Backbone
  Vector backbone: pET15b
  Backbone size w/o insert (bp): 5527
  Vector type: Bacterial Expression
Growth in bacteria
  Bacterial resistance: Ampicillin, 100 μg/mL
  Growth temperature: 37°C
  Growth strain: DH5alpha
  Copy number: High Copy
Gene/Insert
  Gene/Insert name: 3WJ_N19_trigger
  Species: Synthetic
  Insert size (bp): 45
  Cloning method: Gibson Cloning
  Sequencing primers: 5′ CCTGCCACCATACCCACGC
Terms and licenses: Academic/Nonprofit Terms; Industry Terms: Not Available to Industry
Depositor comments: Please visit https://www.biorxiv.org/content/10.1101/501783v1 for bioRxiv preprint.
How to cite: pYZ_3WJrep_N19_trigger was a gift from Alexander Green & Peng Yin (Addgene plasmid # 132727 ; http://n2t.net/addgene:132727 ; RRID:Addgene_132727)
