>Addgene plasmid #132727 | pYZ_3WJrep_N19_trigger | depositor partial sequence | sequence record 255210 | 3WJ repressor trigger N19
GGGACCTAACATAAACTTGTTAGGTGCGTAGATCTGATTAGTGTG
